Addgene plasmid #176179: pMC234r-ccdB/TPK2
Purpose: yeast MoClo level-0 part plasmid type 234r containing toxic gene dropout cassette (ccdB and TPK2)
Depositing lab: Florian David. Depositing organization: Chalmers University of Technology. Publication: Expansion of the Yeast Modular Cloning Toolkit for CRISPR-Based Applications, Genomic Integrations and Combinatorial Libraries. Otto M, Skrekas C, Gossing M, Gustafsson J, Siewers V, David F. ACS Synth Biol. 2021 Dec 17;10(12):3461-3474. doi: 10.1021/acssynbio.1c00408. Epub 2021 Dec 3. PubMed 34860007.
Backbone
  Vector backbone: pYTK001
  Vector type: Synthetic Biology
Growth in bacteria
  Bacterial resistance: Chloramphenicol, 25 μg/mL
  Growth temperature: 37°C
  Growth strain: ccdB Survival
  Copy number: High Copy
Gene/Insert
  Gene/Insert name: dropout cassette containing toxic genes ccdB and TPK2
  Species: S. cerevisiae (budding yeast); E. coli
  Cloning method: Restriction Enzyme; 5′ cloning site BsmBI (destroyed during cloning); 3′ cloning site BsmBI (destroyed during cloning)
Terms and licenses: Academic/Nonprofit Terms; Industry Terms: Not Available to Industry
Depositor comments: Constructed using the Yeast Modular Cloning Toolkit (Lee et al. ACS Synth Biol. 2015).
How to cite: pMC234r-ccdB/TPK2 was a gift from Florian David (Addgene plasmid # 176179 ; http://n2t.net/addgene:176179 ; RRID:Addgene_176179)
