[The description below was written by a language model from this plasmid's Addgene catalogue record and pLannotate feature annotations shown in this document.]
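Description:
pMC234r-ccdB/TPK2 is a level-0 part plasmid for the yeast Modular Cloning (MoClo) system, built in the pYTK001 entry backbone and classified as a synthetic biology vector. It is a small (about 4.5 kb) E. coli plasmid carrying a high-copy ColE1/pUC-type origin and a chloramphenicol acetyltransferase (cat) gene with its own promoter, followed by a lambda t0 terminator. No yeast origin or yeast selectable marker is annotated, consistent with its role as a part donor rather than a yeast expression vector. Because it carries an active ccdB gene, it has to be propagated in a ccdB-tolerant strain.

The insert occupies the "234r" part position, which in the toolkit's numbering spans the slots normally filled by promoter, coding sequence and terminator. It was inserted through BsmBI sites that were destroyed during cloning. It is a dual counter-selection dropout cassette. The S. cerevisiae TEF1 promoter sits directly upstream of TPK2, which encodes a catalytic subunit of cAMP-dependent protein kinase and is described in the record as toxic, presumably acting as the negative marker in yeast. Downstream lies the E. coli ccdB gyrase poison, preceded by a partial ccdA fragment, which kills standard cloning strains. When this placeholder is carried into higher-level assemblies and later replaced by the parts of interest, plasmids that retain the cassette are eliminated in either host, reducing background. This suits combinatorial library construction and the direct yeast assembly workflows implied by the associated toolkit expansion. The short PDK intron and dpnD fragments flagged by automated annotation are probably incidental similarity matches or cassette remnants rather than functional elements. The record does not state the terminator for TPK2 or the promoter for ccdB.
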