Features (pLannotate 1.2.2; 10 found; start..end, strand, type, name):
    120..708     +  rep_origin     ori: high-copy-number ColE1/pMB1/pBR322/pUC origin of replication
    831..1238    +  promoter       TEF1 promoter: S. cerevisiae TEF1; promoter for EF-1α
   1258..2397    +  CDS            TPK2: KAPB_YEAST - Also known as PKA2, YKR1. Experimental evidence at protein level: Swiss-Prot protein existence level 1. From Saccharomyces cerevisiae (strain ATCC 204508 / S288c) (Baker's yeast).
   2648..2734    +  intron         PDK intron (fragment): pdk; modified pyruvate orthophosphate dikinase intron from Flaveria trinervia 3.0
   2825..2983    +  CDS            ccdA (fragment): CCDA_ECO57 - Also known as H, letA. Experimental evidence at protein level: Swiss-Prot protein existence level 1. Antitoxin component of a type II toxin-antitoxin (TA) system which inhibits the post-segregational killing (PSK) of plasmid-free cells, also referred to as a plasmid addiction system. Binds to and blocks the activity of CcdB; will also remove bound CcdB protein from the CcdB-GyrA complex by forming a CcdA-CcdB complex, a process termed rejuvenation. Functions as a transcriptional corepressor for the ccdAB operon, repression also requires CcdB (By similarity). From Escherichia coli
   2988..3290    +  CDS            ccdB: CCDB_ECOLI - Also known as G, letB, letD. Experimental evidence at protein level: Swiss-Prot protein existence level 1. Toxic component of a type II toxin-antitoxin (TA) system, functioning in plasmid maintainence. Responsible for the post- segregational killing (PSK) of plasmid-free cells, also referred to as a plasmid addiction system. Half-life of over 2 hours. Cell killing by CcdB is accompanied by filamentation, defects in chromosome and plasmid segregation, defects in cell division, formation of anucleate cells, decreased DNA synthesis and plasmid loss. Interferes with the activity of DN
   3334..3486    +  CDS            dpnD (fragment): DPND_STRPN - Protein predicted: Swiss-Prot protein existence level 4. From Streptococcus pneumoniae serotype 4 (strain ATCC BAA-334 / TIGR4).
   3636..3670    -  terminator     lambda t0 terminator: minimal transcription terminator from phage lambda (Scholtissek and Grosse, 1987)
   3744..4400    -  CDS            cat: CAT_ECOLX - Experimental evidence at protein level: Swiss-Prot protein existence level 1. This enzyme is an effector of chloramphenicol resistance in bacteria. From Escherichia coli. This protein is used as a marker in many commonly used cloning vectors, such as pACYC184.
   4401..36      -  promoter       cat promoter (across the origin): promoter of the E. coli cat gene encoding chloramphenicol acetyltransferase
>Addgene plasmid #176179 | pMC234r-ccdB/TPK2 | addgene full sequence | sequence record 346514 | Addgene NGS Result
TTTCATTATGGTGAAAGTTGGAACCTCTTACGTGCCCGATCAATCATGACCAAAATCCCTTAACGTGAGT
TTTCGTTCCACTGAGCGTCAGACCCCGTAGAAAAGATCAAAGGATCTTCTTGAGATCCTTTTTTTCTGCG
CGTAATCTGCTGCTTGCAAACAAAAAAACCACCGCTACCAGCGGTGGTTTGTTTGCCGGATCAAGAGCTA
CCAACTCTTTTTCCGAAGGTAACTGGCTTCAGCAGAGCGCAGATACCAAATACTGTTCTTCTAGTGTAGC
CGTAGTTAGGCCACCACTTCAAGAACTCTGTAGCACCGCCTACATACCTCGCTCTGCTAATCCTGTTACC
AGTGGCTGCTGCCAGTGGCGATAAGTCGTGTCTTACCGGGTTGGACTCAAGACGATAGTTACCGGATAAG
GCGCAGCGGTCGGGCTGAACGGGGGGTTCGTGCACACAGCCCAGCTTGGAGCGAACGACCTACACCGAAC
TGAGATACCTACAGCGTGAGCTATGAGAAAGCGCCACGCTTCCCGAAGGGAGAAAGGCGGACAGGTATCC
GGTAAGCGGCAGGGTCGGAACAGGAGAGCGCACGAGGGAGCTTCCAGGGGGAAACGCCTGGTATCTTTAT
AGTCCTGTCGGGTTTCGCCACCTCTGACTTGAGCGTCGATTTTTGTGATGCTCGTCAGGGGGGCGGAGCC
TATGGAAAAACGCCAGCAACGCGGCCTTTTTACGGTTCCTGGCCTTTTGCTGGCCTTTTGCTCACATGTT
CTTTCCTGCGTTATCCCCTGATTCTGTGGATAACCGTAGTCGGTCACAAACGTGAGACCCCCACACACCA
TAGCTTCAAAATGTTTCTACTCCTTTTTTACTCTTCCAGATTTTCTCGGACTCCGCGCATCGCCGTACCA
CTTCAAAACACCCAAGCACAGCATACTAAATTTCCCCTCTTTCTTCCTCTAGGGTGTCGTTAATTACCCG
TACTAAAGGTTTGGAAAAGAAAAAAGACACCGCCTCGTTTCTTTTTCTTCGTCGAAAAAGGCAATAAAAA
TTTTTATCACGTTTCTTTTTCTTGAAAATTTTTTTTTTTGATTTTTTTCTCTTTCGATGACCTCCCATTG
ATATTTAAGTTAATAAACGGTCATCAATTTCTCAAGTTTCAGTTTCATTTTTCTTGTTCTATTACAACTT
TTTTTACTTCTTGCTCATTAGAAAGAAAGCATAGCAATCTAATCTAAGTTTTAATTACAAAAGATCTATG
GAATTCGTTGCAGAAAGGGCTCAGCCAGTTGGTCAAACAATCCAGCAGCAAAATGTTAATACTTACGGGC
AAGGCGTCCTACAACCGCATCATGATTTACAGCAGCGACAACAACAACAACAGCAGCGTCAGCATCAACA
ACTGCTGACGTCACAGTTGCCCCAGAAATCTCTCGTATCCAAAGGCAAATATACACTACATGACTTCCAG
ATTATGAGAACGCTTGGTACTGGATCTTTTGGTAGGGTTCATTTGGTGCGCTCTGTTCACAATGGTCGGT
ATTATGCTATAAAAGTTTTAAAGAAACAACAAGTTGTCAAGATGAAACAGGTTGAACATACCAATGACGA
ACGACGTATGCTAAAGCTTGTGGAGCATCCGTTTCTGATTAGAATGTGGGGTACGTTTCAAGATGCTAGG
AATATCTTTATGGTGATGGATTATATCGAAGGTGGTGAACTTTTCTCGTTACTGAGAAAGTCACAAAGAT
TTCCTAATCCTGTAGCAAAATTTTACGCTGCGGAAGTCATACTGGCATTAGAGTACTTGCATGCTCATAA
TATCATCTACAGGGATTTAAAGCCAGAAAATATCTTGCTGGATAGAAATGGCCACATTAAAATAACCGAT
TTTGGGTTCGCCAAAGAGGTACAAACTGTCACATGGACGCTTTGTGGGACTCCTGATTACATTGCTCCTG
AAGTTATTACCACAAAGCCATATAATAAGTCGGTGGATTGGTGGTCCCTAGGTGTTCTAATCTACGAAAT
GTTAGCTGGTTATACACCCTTTTACGATACTACTCCAATGAAGACGTATGAAAAGATTTTACAAGGTAAA
GTAGTATATCCACCATATTTTCATCCCGACGTCGTGGATCTACTAAGCAAACTGATCACTGCAGATTTGA
CAAGAAGAATCGGTAATTTACAAAGCGGTTCCAGGGACATCAAAGCTCACCCATGGTTTAGTGAAGTTGT
ATGGGAAAGATTGTTAGCAAAGGATATTGAAACTCCATACGAGCCTCCTATCACATCAGGTATCGGTGAC
ACGTCTTTATTCGATCAATATCCCGAGGAGCAGCTAGATTATGGTATTCAAGGCGATGATCCATATGCTG
AATACTTTCAAGATTTCTAAGGATCCTAACTCGAGATAAAGCAATCTTGATGAGGATAATGATTTTTTTT
TGAATATACATAAATACTACCGTTTTTCTGCTAGATTTTGTGATGACGTAAATAAGTACATATTACTTTT
TAAGCCAAGACAAGATTAAGCATTAACTTTACCCTTTTCTTTCTAAGTTTCAATATTAGTTATCACTGTT
TAAAAGTTATGGCGAGAACGTCGGCGGTTAAAATATATTACCCTGAACGGCTGACGCCGCGTGGATCCGG
CTTACTAAAAGCCAGATAACAGTATGCGTATTTGCGCGCTGATTTTTGCGGTATAAGAATATATACTGAT
ATGTATACCCGAAGTATGTCAAAAAGAGGTATGCTATGAAGCAGCGTATTACAGTGACAGTTGACAGCGA
CAGCTATCAGTTGCTCAAGGCATATATGATGTCAATATCTCCGGTCTGGTAAGCACAACCATGCAGAATG
AAGCCCGTCGTCTGCGTGCCGAACGCTGGAAAGCGGAAAATCAGGAAGGGATGGCTGAGGTCGCCCGGTT
TATTGAAATGAACGGCTCTTTTGCTGACGAGAACAGGGGCTGGTGAAATGCAGTTTAAGGTTTACACCTA
TAAAAGAGAGAGCCGTTATCGTCTGTTTGTGGATGTACAGAGTGATATTATTGACACGCCCGGGCGACGG
ATGGTGATCCCCCTGGCCAGTGCACGTCTGCTGTCAGATAAAGTCTCCCGTGAACTTTACCCGGTGGTGC
ATATCGGGGATGAAAGCTGGCGCATGATGACCACCGATATGGCCAGTGTGCCGGTTTCCGTTATCGGGGA
AGAAGTGGCTGATCTCAGCCACCGCGAAAATGACATCAAAAACGCCATTAACCTGATGTTCTGGGGAATA
TAAATGTCAGGCTCCCTTATACACAGCCAGTCTGCAGGTCGATACAGTAGAAATTACAGAAACTTTATCA
CGTTTAGTAAGTATAGAGGCTGAAAATCCAGATGAAGCCGAACGACTTGTAAGAGAAAAGTATAAGAGTT
GTGAAATTGTTCTTGATGCAGATGATTTTCAGGACTATGACACTAGCGTATATGAATAGGTAGATGTTTT
TATTTTGTCACACAAAAAAGAGGCTCGCACCTCTTTTTCTTATTTCTTTTTATGATTTAATACGGCATTG
AGGACAATAGCGAGTAGGCTGCGATCGCACGCATTCCGTTGGGTCTCAGCTGTGTGACCAGACCAATAAA
AAACGCCCGGCGGCAACCGAGCGTTCTGAACAAATCCAGATGGAGTTCTGAGGTCATTACTGGATCTATC
AACAGGAGTCCAAGCGAGCTCGATATCAAATTACGCCCCGCCCTGCCACTCATCGCAGTACTGTTGTAAT
TCATTAAGCATTCTGCCGACATGGAAGCCATCACAAACGGCATGATGAACCTGAATCGCCAGCGGCATCA
GCACCTTGTCGCCTTGCGTATAATATTTGCCCATGGTGAAAACGGGGGCGAAGAAGTTGTCCATATTGGC
CACGTTTAAATCAAAACTGGTGAAACTCACCCAGGGATTGGCTGAAACGAAAAACATATTCTCAATAAAC
CCTTTAGGGAAATAGGCCAGGTTTTCACCGTAACACGCCACATCTTGCGAATATATGTGTAGAAACTGCC
GGAAATCGTCGTGGTATTCACTCCAGAGCGATGAAAACGTTTCAGTTTGCTCATGGAAAACGGTGTAACA
AGGGTGAACACTATCCCATATCACCAGCTCACCGTCTTTCATTGCCATACGAAATTCCGGATGAGCATTC
ATCAGGCGGGCAAGAATGTGAATAAAGGCCGGATAAAACTTGTGCTTATTTTTCTTTACGGTCTTTAAAA
AGGCCGTAATATCCAGCTGAACGGTCTGGTTATAGGTACATTGAGCAACTGACTGAAATGCCTCAAAATG
TTCTTTACGATGCCATTGGGATATATCAACGGTGGTATATCCAGTGATTTTTTTCTCCATTTTAGCTTCC
TTAGCTCCTGAAAATCTCGATAACTCAAAAAATACGCCCGGTAGTGATCTTA
